Addgene plasmid #76052: SCYL2 gRNA (BRDN0001146013)
Purpose: 3rd generation lentiviral gRNA plasmid targeting human SCYL2
Depositing lab: John Doench & David Root. Depositing organization: Broad Institute. Publication: Optimized sgRNA design to maximize activity and minimize off-target effects of CRISPR-Cas9. Doench JG, Fusi N, Sullender M, Hegde M, Vaimberg EW, Donovan KF, Smith I, Tothova Z, Wilen C, Orchard R, Virgin HW, Listgarten J, Root DE. Nat Biotechnol. 2016 Jan 18. doi: 10.1038/nbt.3437. PubMed 26780180.
Backbone
  Vector backbone: lentiGuide-Puro
  Backbone manufacturer: Zhang Lab (Addgene plasmid # 52963)
  Vector type: Mammalian Expression, Lentiviral, CRISPR
  Selectable markers: Puromycin
Growth in bacteria
  Bacterial resistance: Ampicillin, 100 μg/mL
  Growth temperature: 37°C
  Growth strain: DH5alpha
  Copy number: High Copy
Gene/Insert
  Gene/Insert name: SCYL2 (alt name: SCYL2)
  gRNA/shRNA sequence: AGATGCAGATCAAATGACAA
  Species: H. sapiens (human)
  Entrez Gene: SCYL2 (a.k.a. AMC4, AMCNACC, CVAK104)
  Promoter: hU6
  Cloning method: Unknown
  Sequencing primers: 5′ U6-F; 3′ pS2-R
Terms and licenses: Academic/Nonprofit Terms; Industry Terms: Not Available to Industry
Depositor comments: The gRNA was designed to target a Genbank reference sequence which has since been removed from the database. Note that this plasmid does NOT contain Cas9. It should be used in conjunction with lentiCas9-Blast (Addgene #52962) or otherwise with cell lines already expressing Cas9. Browse the full kinome gRNA library at http://www.addgene.org/pooled-library/broadgpp-human-kinome/ or visit http://www.broadinstitute.org/rnai/public/ for detailed protocols and information.
How to cite: SCYL2 gRNA (BRDN0001146013) was a gift from John Doench & David Root (Addgene plasmid # 76052 ; http://n2t.net/addgene:76052 ; RRID:Addgene_76052)
