[The description below was written by a language model from this plasmid's Addgene catalogue record and pLannotate feature annotations shown in this document.]
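Description:
SCYL2 gRNA (BRDN0001146013) is a third-generation lentiviral guide RNA plasmid built on the lentiGuide-Puro backbone and designed to target the human SCYL2 gene for CRISPR-Cas9 editing. It is one of the individual clones belonging to a human kinome gRNA collection. In bacteria it is maintained at high copy through a ColE1/pUC-type origin and selected with ampicillin via the β-lactamase gene. An f1 origin, SV40 origin and remnants of lac and phage-promoter sequences are also annotated in the backbone.

The lentiviral transfer cassette begins with an RSV promoter fused to a truncated HIV-1 5' LTR, which makes genomic RNA production Tat-independent. This is followed by the Ψ packaging signal with a gag fragment and by the Rev response element for Rev-dependent nuclear export. Downstream, a human U6 RNA polymerase III promoter drives the SCYL2-specific spacer joined to the Streptococcus pyogenes gRNA scaffold, and a cPPT/CTS element lies just after it to aid nuclear import of the viral genome. A second unit uses the EF-1α core promoter with its intron A to express puromycin N-acetyltransferase, allowing selection of transduced mammalian cells. A WPRE enhances transcript expression, and the self-inactivating ΔU3 3' LTR closes the cassette.

The plasmid does not encode Cas9, so it must be paired with a separate Cas9 vector or used in cells that already express Cas9, typically to knock out SCYL2. The depositors note that the guide was designed against a GenBank reference sequence that has since been withdrawn.
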