Features (pLannotate 1.2.2; 29 found; start..end, strand, type, name):
     14..80      +  CDS            small t antigen (fragment): SV40 (simian virus 40) small t antigen
    106..317     +  promoter       EF-1α core promoter: core promoter for human elongation factor EF-1α
    318..1256    +  intron         EF-1α intron A: intron upstream of the start codon of human EF-1α
   1278..1877    +  CDS            PuroR (fragment): puromycin N-acetyltransferase; pac from Streptomyces; confers resistance to puromycin
   1893..2481    +  misc_feature   WPRE: woodchuck hepatitis virus posttranscriptional regulatory element
   2532..2551    +  misc_feature   cPPT/CTS (fragment): central polypurine tract and central termination sequence of HIV-1
   2553..2786    +  LTR            3' LTR (ΔU3): self-inactivating 3' long terminal repeat (LTR) from HIV-1
   2864..2985    +  polyA_signal   SV40 poly(A) signal: SV40 polyadenylation signal
   3025..3160    +  rep_origin     SV40 ori: SV40 origin of replication
   3181..3199    -  promoter       T7 promoter: promoter for bacteriophage T7 RNA polymerase
   3207..3362    +  CDS            lacZα (fragment): LacZα fragment of β-galactosidase; lacZ fragment
   3367..3795    +  rep_origin     f1 ori (sequence partly withheld): f1 bacteriophage origin of replication; arrow indicates direction of (+) strand synthesis
   3848..3952    +  promoter       AmpR promoter: bla
   3953..4813    +  CDS            AmpR: β-lactamase; bla; confers resistance to ampicillin, carbenicillin, and related antibiotics
   4984..5572    +  rep_origin     ori: high-copy-number ColE1/pMB1/pBR322/pUC origin of replication
   5755..5847    +  CDS            lacI (fragment): lac repressor; lacI; The lac repressor binds to the lac operator to inhibit transcription in E. coli. This inhibition can be relieved by adding lactose or isopropyl-β-D-thiogalactopyranoside (IPTG).
   5860..5881    +  protein_bind   CAP binding site: CAP binding activates transcription in the presence of cAMP. E. coli catabolite activator protein
   5896..5926    +  promoter       lac promoter: promoter for the E. coli lac operon
   5934..5950    +  protein_bind   lac operator: The lac repressor binds to the lac operator to inhibit transcription in E. coli. This inhibition can be relieved by adding lactose or isopropyl-β-D-thiogalactopyranoside (IPTG). lac repressor encoded by lacI
   5995..6013    +  promoter       T3 promoter: promoter for bacteriophage T3 RNA polymerase
   6041..6267    +  promoter       RSV promoter: Rous sarcoma virus enhancer/promoter
   6268..6448    +  LTR            5' LTR (truncated): truncated 5' long terminal repeat (LTR) from HIV-1
   6495..6620    +  misc_feature   HIV-1 Ψ: packaging signal of human immunodeficiency virus type 1
   6604..6967    +  CDS            HIV-1 gag (fragment): gag protein from human immunodeficiency virus 1; gag
   7113..7346    +  misc_feature   RRE: The Rev response element (RRE) of HIV-1 allows for Rev-dependent mRNA export from the nucleus to the cytoplasm.
   7723..7749    +  CDS            Rev (fragment): human immunodeficiency virus 1 (HIV-1) Rev protein; rev; enhances nuclear export of unspliced and incompletely spliced viral mRNAs
   7753..7993    +  promoter       U6 promoter: RNA polymerase III promoter for human U6 snRNA
   8023..8098    +  misc_RNA       gRNA scaffold: guide RNA scaffold for the Streptococcus pyogenes CRISPR/Cas9 system
   8154..8271    +  misc_feature   cPPT/CTS: central polypurine tract and central termination sequence of HIV-1
>Addgene plasmid #76052 | SCYL2 gRNA (BRDN0001146013) | addgene full sequence | sequence record 185088 | Addgene Assembled Sequence
CCCGGGTGCAAAGATGGATAAAGTTTTAAACAGAGAGGAATCTTTGCAGCTAATGGACCTTCTAGGTCTT
GAAAGGAGTGGGAATTGGCTCCGGTGCCCGTCAGTGGGCAGAGCGCACATCGCCCACAGTCCCCGAGAAG
TTGGGGGGAGGGGTCGGCAATTGATCCGGTGCCTAGAGAAGGTGGCGCGGGGTAAACTGGGAAAGTGATG
TCGTGTACTGGCTCCGCCTTTTTCCCGAGGGTGGGGGAGAACCGTATATAAGTGCAGTAGTCGCCGTGAA
CGTTCTTTTTCGCAACGGGTTTGCCGCCAGAACACAGGTAAGTGCCGTGTGTGGTTCCCGCGGGCCTGGC
CTCTTTACGGGTTATGGCCCTTGCGTGCCTTGAATTACTTCCACCTGGCTGCAGTACGTGATTCTTGATC
CCGAGCTTCGGGTTGGAAGTGGGTGGGAGAGTTCGAGGCCTTGCGCTTAAGGAGCCCCTTCGCCTCGTGC
TTGAGTTGAGGCCTGGCCTGGGCGCTGGGGCCGCCGCGTGCGAATCTGGTGGCACCTTCGCGCCTGTCTC
GCTGCTTTCGATAAGTCTCTAGCCATTTAAAATTTTTGATGACCTGCTGCGACGCTTTTTTTCTGGCAAG
ATAGTCTTGTAAATGCGGGCCAAGATCTGCACACTGGTATTTCGGTTTTTGGGGCCGCGGGCGGCGACGG
GGCCCGTGCGTCCCAGCGCACATGTTCGGCGAGGCGGGGCCTGCGAGCGCGGCCACCGAGAATCGGACGG
GGGTAGTCTCAAGCTGGCCGGCCTGCTCTGGTGCCTGGCCTCGCGCCGCCGTGTATCGCCCCGCCCTGGG
CGGCAAGGCTGGCCCGGTCGGCACCAGTTGCGTGAGCGGAAAGATGGCCGCTTCCCGGCCCTGCTGCAGG
GAGCTCAAAATGGAGGACGCGGCGCTCGGGAGAGCGGGCGGGTGAGTCACCCACACAAAGGAAAAGGGCC
TTTCCGTCCTCAGCCGTCGCTTCATGTGACTCCACGGAGTACCGGGCGCCGTCCAGGCACCTCGATTAGT
TCTCGAGCTTTTGGAGTACGTCGTCTTTAGGTTGGGGGGAGGGGTTTTATGCGATGGAGTTTCCCCACAC
TGAGTGGGTGGAGACTGAAGTTAGGCCAGCTTGGCACTTGATGTAATTCTCCTTGGAATTTGCCCTTTTT
GAGTTTGGATCTTGGTTCATTCTCAAGCCTCAGACAGTGGTTCAAAGTTTTTTTCTTCCATTTCAGGTGT
CGTGACGTACGGCCACCATGACCGAGTACAAGCCCACGGTGCGCCTCGCCACCCGCGACGACGTCCCCAG
GGCCGTACGCACCCTCGCCGCCGCGTTCGCCGACTACCCCGCCACGCGCCACACCGTCGATCCGGACCGC
CACATCGAGCGGGTCACCGAGCTGCAAGAACTCTTCCTCACGCGCGTCGGGCTCGACATCGGCAAGGTGT
GGGTCGCGGACGACGGCGCCGCCGTGGCGGTCTGGACCACGCCGGAGAGCGTCGAAGCGGGGGCGGTGTT
CGCCGAGATCGGCCCGCGCATGGCCGAGTTGAGCGGTTCCCGGCTGGCCGCGCAGCAACAGATGGAAGGC
CTCCTGGCGCCGCACCGGCCCAAGGAGCCCGCGTGGTTCCTGGCCACCGTCGGAGTCTCGCCCGACCACC
AGGGCAAGGGTCTGGGCAGCGCCGTCGTGCTCCCCGGAGTGGAGGCGGCCGAGCGCGCCGGGGTGCCCGC
CTTCCTGGAGACCTCCGCGCCCCGCAACCTCCCCTTCTACGAGCGGCTCGGCTTCACCGTCACCGCCGAC
GTCGAGGTGCCCGAAGGACCGCGCACCTGGTGCATGACCCGCAAGCCCGGTGCCTGAACGCGTTAAGTCG
ACAATCAACCTCTGGATTACAAAATTTGTGAAAGATTGACTGGTATTCTTAACTATGTTGCTCCTTTTAC
GCTATGTGGATACGCTGCTTTAATGCCTTTGTATCATGCTATTGCTTCCCGTATGGCTTTCATTTTCTCC
TCCTTGTATAAATCCTGGTTGCTGTCTCTTTATGAGGAGTTGTGGCCCGTTGTCAGGCAACGTGGCGTGG
TGTGCACTGTGTTTGCTGACGCAACCCCCACTGGTTGGGGCATTGCCACCACCTGTCAGCTCCTTTCCGG
GACTTTCGCTTTCCCCCTCCCTATTGCCACGGCGGAACTCATCGCCGCCTGCCTTGCCCGCTGCTGGACA
GGGGCTCGGCTGTTGGGCACTGACAATTCCGTGGTGTTGTCGGGGAAATCATCGTCCTTTCCTTGGCTGC
TCGCCTGTGTTGCCACCTGGATTCTGCGCGGGACGTCCTTCTGCTACGTCCCTTCGGCCCTCAATCCAGC
GGACCTTCCTTCCCGCGGCCTGCTGCCGGCTCTGCGGCCTCTTCCGCGTCTTCGCCTTCGCCCTCAGACG
AGTCGGATCTCCCTTTGGGCCGCCTCCCCGCGTCGACTTTAAGACCAATGACTTACAAGGCAGCTGTAGA
TCTTAGCCACTTTTTAAAAGAAAAGGGGGGACTGGAAGGGCTAATTCACTCCCAACGAAGACAAGATCTG
CTTTTTGCTTGTACTGGGTCTCTCTGGTTAGACCAGATCTGAGCCTGGGAGCTCTCTGGCTAACTAGGGA
ACCCACTGCTTAAGCCTCAATAAAGCTTGCCTTGAGTGCTTCAAGTAGTGTGTGCCCGTCTGTTGTGTGA
CTCTGGTAACTAGAGATCCCTCAGACCCTTTTAGTCAGTGTGGAAAATCTCTAGCAGTACGTATAGTAGT
TCATGTCATCTTATTATTCAGTATTTATAACTTGCAAAGAAATGAATATCAGAGAGTGAGAGGAACTTGT
TTATTGCAGCTTATAATGGTTACAAATAAAGCAATAGCATCACAAATTTCACAAATAAAGCATTTTTTTC
ACTGCATTCTAGTTGTGGTTTGTCCAAACTCATCAATGTATCTTATCATGTCTGGCTCTAGCTATCCCGC
CCCTAACTCCGCCCATCCCGCCCCTAACTCCGCCCAGTTCCGCCCATTCTCCGCCCCATGGCTGACTAAT
TTTTTTTATTTATGCAGAGGCCGAGGCCGCCTCGGCCTCTGAGCTATTCCAGAAGTAGTGAGGAGGCTTT
TTTGGAGGCCTAGGGACGTACCCAATTCGCCCTATAGTGAGTCGTATTACGCGCGCTCACTGGCCGTCGT
TTTACAACGTCGTGACTGGGAAAACCCTGGCGTTACCCAACTTAATCGCCTTGCAGCACATCCCCCTTTC
GCCAGCTGGCGTAATAGCGAAGAGGCCCGCACCGATCGCCCTTCCCAACAGTTGCGCAGCCTGAATGGCG
AATGGG
[124 nt withheld, positions 3367-3490]
C
[91 nt withheld, positions 3492-3582]
A
[49 nt withheld, positions 3584-3632]
CCTTTGACGTTGGAGTCCACGTTCTTT
[37 nt withheld, positions 3660-3696]
ACCCTATCTCGGTCTATTCTTTTGATTTATAAGGGATTTTGCCGATTTCGGCCTATTGGTTAAAAAATGA
GCTGATTTAACAAAAATTTAACGCGAATTTTAACAAAATATTAACGCTTACAATTTAGGTGGCACTTTTC
GGGGAAATGTGCGCGGAACCCCTATTTGTTTATTTTTCTAAATACATTCAAATATGTATCCGCTCATGAG
ACAATAACCCTGATAAATGCTTCAATAATATTGAAAAAGGAAGAGTATGAGTATTCAACATTTCCGTGTC
GCCCTTATTCCCTTTTTTGCGGCATTTTGCCTTCCTGTTTTTGCTCACCCAGAAACGCTGGTGAAAGTAA
AAGATGCTGAAGATCAGTTGGGTGCACGAGTGGGTTACATCGAACTGGATCTCAACAGCGGTAAGATCCT
TGAGAGTTTTCGCCCCGAAGAACGTTTTCCAATGATGAGCACTTTTAAAGTTCTGCTATGTGGCGCGGTA
TTATCCCGTATTGACGCCGGGCAAGAGCAACTCGGTCGCCGCATACACTATTCTCAGAATGACTTGGTTG
AGTACTCACCAGTCACAGAAAAGCATCTTACGGATGGCATGACAGTAAGAGAATTATGCAGTGCTGCCAT
AACCATGAGTGATAACACTGCGGCCAACTTACTTCTGACAACGATCGGAGGACCGAAGGAGCTAACCGCT
TTTTTGCACAACATGGGGGATCATGTAACTCGCCTTGATCGTTGGGAACCGGAGCTGAATGAAGCCATAC
CAAACGACGAGCGTGACACCACGATGCCTGTAGCAATGGCAACAACGTTGCGCAAACTATTAACTGGCGA
ACTACTTACTCTAGCTTCCCGGCAACAATTAATAGACTGGATGGAGGCGGATAAAGTTGCAGGACCACTT
CTGCGCTCGGCCCTTCCGGCTGGCTGGTTTATTGCTGATAAATCTGGAGCCGGTGAGCGTGGGTCTCGCG
GTATCATTGCAGCACTGGGGCCAGATGGTAAGCCCTCCCGTATCGTAGTTATCTACACGACGGGGAGTCA
GGCAACTATGGATGAACGAAATAGACAGATCGCTGAGATAGGTGCCTCACTGATTAAGCATTGGTAACTG
TCAGACCAAGTTTACTCATATATACTTTAGATTGATTTAAAACTTCATTTTTAATTTAAAAGGATCTAGG
TGAAGATCCTTTTTGATAATCTCATGACCAAAATCCCTTAACGTGAGTTTTCGTTCCACTGAGCGTCAGA
CCCCGTAGAAAAGATCAAAGGATCTTCTTGAGATCCTTTTTTTCTGCGCGTAATCTGCTGCTTGCAAACA
AAAAAACCACCGCTACCAGCGGTGGTTTGTTTGCCGGATCAAGAGCTACCAACTCTTTTTCCGAAGGTAA
CTGGCTTCAGCAGAGCGCAGATACCAAATACTGTTCTTCTAGTGTAGCCGTAGTTAGGCCACCACTTCAA
GAACTCTGTAGCACCGCCTACATACCTCGCTCTGCTAATCCTGTTACCAGTGGCTGCTGCCAGTGGCGAT
AAGTCGTGTCTTACCGGGTTGGACTCAAGACGATAGTTACCGGATAAGGCGCAGCGGTCGGGCTGAACGG
GGGGTTCGTGCACACAGCCCAGCTTGGAGCGAACGACCTACACCGAACTGAGATACCTACAGCGTGAGCT
ATGAGAAAGCGCCACGCTTCCCGAAGGGAGAAAGGCGGACAGGTATCCGGTAAGCGGCAGGGTCGGAACA
GGAGAGCGCACGAGGGAGCTTCCAGGGGGAAACGCCTGGTATCTTTATAGTCCTGTCGGGTTTCGCCACC
TCTGACTTGAGCGTCGATTTTTGTGATGCTCGTCAGGGGGGCGGAGCCTATGGAAAAACGCCAGCAACGC
GGCCTTTTTACGGTTCCTGGCCTTTTGCTGGCCTTTTGCTCACATGTTCTTTCCTGCGTTATCCCCTGAT
TCTGTGGATAACCGTATTACCGCCTTTGAGTGAGCTGATACCGCTCGCCGCAGCCGAACGACCGAGCGCA
GCGAGTCAGTGAGCGAGGAAGCGGAAGAGCGCCCAATACGCAAACCGCCTCTCCCCGCGCGTTGGCCGAT
TCATTAATGCAGCTGGCACGACAGGTTTCCCGACTGGAAAGCGGGCAGTGAGCGCAACGCAATTAATGTG
AGTTAGCTCACTCATTAGGCACCCCAGGCTTTACACTTTATGCTTCCGGCTCGTATGTTGTGTGGAATTG
TGAGCGGATAACAATTTCACACAGGAAACAGCTATGACCATGATTACGCCAAGCGCGCAATTAACCCTCA
CTAAAGGGAACAAAAGCTGGAGCTGCAAGCTTAATGTAGTCTTATGCAATACTCTTGTAGTCTTGCAACA
TGGTAACGATGAGTTAGCAACATGCCTTACAAGGAGAGAAAAAGCACCGTGCATGCCGATTGGTGGAAGT
AAGGTGGTACGATCGTGCCTTATTAGGAAGGCAACAGACGGGTCTGACATGGATTGGACGAACCACTGAA
TTGCCGCATTGCAGAGATATTGTATTTAAGTGCCTAGCTCGATACATAAACGGGTCTCTCTGGTTAGACC
AGATCTGAGCCTGGGAGCTCTCTGGCTAACTAGGGAACCCACTGCTTAAGCCTCAATAAAGCTTGCCTTG
AGTGCTTCAAGTAGTGTGTGCCCGTCTGTTGTGTGACTCTGGTAACTAGAGATCCCTCAGACCCTTTTAG
TCAGTGTGGAAAATCTCTAGCAGTGGCGCCCGAACAGGGACTTGAAAGCGAAAGGGAAACCAGAGGAGCT
CTCTCGACGCAGGACTCGGCTTGCTGAAGCGCGCACGGCAAGAGGCGAGGGGCGGCGACTGGTGAGTACG
CCAAAAATTTTGACTAGCGGAGGCTAGAAGGAGAGAGATGGGTGCGAGAGCGTCAGTATTAAGCGGGGGA
GAATTAGATCGCGATGGGAAAAAATTCGGTTAAGGCCAGGGGGAAAGAAAAAATATAAATTAAAACATAT
AGTATGGGCAAGCAGGGAGCTAGAACGATTCGCAGTTAATCCTGGCCTGTTAGAAACATCAGAAGGCTGT
AGACAAATACTGGGACAGCTACAACCATCCCTTCAGACAGGATCAGAAGAACTTAGATCATTATATAATA
CAGTAGCAACCCTCTATTGTGTGCATCAAAGGATAGAGATAAAAGACACCAAGGAAGCTTTAGACAAGAT
AGAGGAAGAGCAAAACAAAAGTAAGACCACCGCACAGCAAGCGGCCGCTGATCTTCAGACCTGGAGGAGG
AGATATGAGGGACAATTGGAGAAGTGAATTATATAAATATAAAGTAGTAAAAATTGAACCATTAGGAGTA
GCACCCACCAAGGCAAAGAGAAGAGTGGTGCAGAGAGAAAAAAGAGCAGTGGGAATAGGAGCTTTGTTCC
TTGGGTTCTTGGGAGCAGCAGGAAGCACTATGGGCGCAGCGTCAATGACGCTGACGGTACAGGCCAGACA
ATTATTGTCTGGTATAGTGCAGCAGCAGAACAATTTGCTGAGGGCTATTGAGGCGCAACAGCATCTGTTG
CAACTCACAGTCTGGGGCATCAAGCAGCTCCAGGCAAGAATCCTGGCTGTGGAAAGATACCTAAAGGATC
AACAGCTCCTGGGGATTTGGGGTTGCTCTGGAAAACTCATTTGCACCACTGCTGTGCCTTGGAATGCTAG
TTGGAGTAATAAATCTCTGGAACAGATTTGGAATCACACGACCTGGATGGAGTGGGACAGAGAAATTAAC
AATTACACAAGCTTAATACACTCCTTAATTGAAGAATCGCAAAACCAGCAAGAAAAGAATGAACAAGAAT
TATTGGAATTAGATAAATGGGCAAGTTTGTGGAATTGGTTTAACATAACAAATTGGCTGTGGTATATAAA
ATTATTCATAATGATAGTAGGAGGCTTGGTAGGTTTAAGAATAGTTTTTGCTGTACTTTCTATAGTGAAT
AGAGTTAGGCAGGGATATTCACCATTATCGTTTCAGACCCACCTCCCAACCCCGAGGGGACCCAGAGAGG
GCCTATTTCCCATGATTCCTTCATATTTGCATATACGATACAAGGCTGTTAGAGAGATAATTAGAATTAA
TTTGACTGTAAACACAAAGATATTAGTACAAAATACGTGACGTAGAAAGTAATAATTTCTTGGGTAGTTT
GCAGTTTTAAAATTATGTTTTAAAATGGACTATCATATGCTTACCGTAACTTGAAAGTATTTCGATTTCT
TGGCTTTATATATCTTGTGGAAAGGACGAAACACCGAGATGCAGATCAAATGACAAGTTTTAGAGCTAGA
AATAGCAAGTTAAAATAAGGCTAGTCCGTTATCAACTTGAAAAAGTGGCACCGAGTCGGTGCTTTTTTAA
GCTTGGCGTAACTAGATCTTGAGACAAATGGCAGTATTCATCCACAATTTTAAAAGAAAAGGGGGGATTG
GGGGGTACAGTGCAGGGGAAAGAATAGTAGACATAATAGCAACAGACATACAAACTAAAGAATTACAAAA
ACAAATTACAAAAATTCAAAATTTTCGGGTTTATTACAGGGACAGCAGAGATCCACTTTGGCGCCGGCTC
GAGGGGG
