>Addgene plasmid #76052 | SCYL2 gRNA (BRDN0001146013) | depositor partial sequence | sequence record 143512 | Target Sequence
AGATGCAGATCAAATGACAA
