>Addgene plasmid #76052 | SCYL2 gRNA (BRDN0001146013) | addgene partial sequence | sequence record 185087 | hU6-F
AGAAAGTAATAATTTCTTGGGTAGTTTGCAGTTTTAAAATTATGTTTTAAAATGGACTATCATATGCTTA
CCGTAACTTGAAAGTATTTCGATTTCTTGGCTTTATATATCTTGTGGAAAGGACGAAACACCGAGATGCA
GATCAAATGACAAGTTTTAGAGCTAGAAATAGCAAGTTAAAATAAGGCTAGTCCGTTATCAACTTGAAAA
AGTGGCACCGAGTCGGTGCTTTTTTAAGCTTGGCGTAACTAGATCTTGAGACAAATGGCAGTATTCATCC
ACAATTTTAAAAGAAAAGGGGGGATTGGGGGGTACAGTGCAGGGGAAAGAATAGTAGACATAATAGCAAC
AGACATACAAACTAAAGAATTACAAAAACAAATTACAAAAATTCAAAATTTTCGGGTTTATTACAGGGAC
AGCAGAGATCCACTTTGGCGCCGGCTCGAGGGGGCCCGGGTGCAAAGATGGATAAAGTTTTAAACAGAGA
GGAATCTTTGCAGCTAATGGACCTTCTAGGTCTTGAAAGGAGTGGGAATTGGCTCCGGTGCCCGTCAGTG
GGCAGAGCGC
